Addgene plasmid #60866: pET28a-CohIII-CBM-HIS-ybbR
Purpose: Characteristic fingerprint molecule fused to cohesin type III domain to perform single molecule force spectroscopy experiments; covalently immobilized via introduced ybbR tag
Depositing lab: Hermann Gaub. Depositing organization: Ludwig-Maximilians-Universitaet Muenchen (LMU). Publication: Ultrastable cellulosome-adhesion complex tightens under load. Schoeler C, Malinowska KH, Bernardi RC, Milles LF, Jobst MA, Durner E, Ott W, Fried DB, Bayer EA, Schulten K, Gaub HE, Nash MA. Nat Commun. 2014 Dec 8;5:5635. doi: 10.1038/ncomms6635. PubMed 25482395.
Backbone
  Vector backbone: pET28a
  Backbone manufacturer: Novagen
  Backbone size w/o insert (bp): 5216
  Total vector size (bp): 6527
  Vector type: Bacterial Expression
Growth in bacteria
  Bacterial resistance: Kanamycin, 50 μg/mL
  Growth temperature: 37°C
  Growth strain: DH5alpha
  Copy number: Low Copy
Gene/Insert 1
  Gene/Insert name: CohIII (alt name: cohesin type III)
  Species: Ruminococcus flavefaciens
  Insert size (bp): 615
  Promoter: T7
  Cloning method: Gibson Cloning
  Sequencing primers: 5′ T7 Forward; 3′ T7 Reverse
Gene/Insert 2
  Gene/Insert name: CBM (alt name: carbohydrate binding module)
  Species: Clostridium thermocellum
  Insert size (bp): 696
  Mutation: Cysteine 63 to Serine in CBM module
  Promoter: T7
  Tag / fusion protein: 6xHIS (C terminal on insert); ybbR (C terminal on insert); HRV 3C (C terminal on backbone)
  Cloning method: Gibson Cloning
  Sequencing primers: 5′ T7 Forward; 3′ T7 Reverse
Resource information
  A portion of this plasmid was derived from a plasmid made by: We thankfully received the cohesin and CBM domain from Professor Edward Bayer (Department of Biological Chemistry, Weizmann Institute of Science, Israel) as recently described in this paper: "Atypical cohesin-dockerin complex responsible for cell surface attachment of cellulosomal components: binding fidelity, promiscuity, and structural buttresses."Salama-Alber Orly, Jobby Maroor K., Chitayat Seth, Smith Steven P., White Bryan A., Shimon Linda J. W., Lamed Raphael, Frolow Felix, Bayer Edward A. (The Journal of biological chemistry, 2013, 288 (23).
Terms and licenses: Academic/Nonprofit Terms; Industry Terms: Not Available to Industry
How to cite: pET28a-CohIII-CBM-HIS-ybbR was a gift from Hermann Gaub (Addgene plasmid # 60866 ; http://n2t.net/addgene:60866 ; RRID:Addgene_60866)
