[The description below was written by a language model from this plasmid's Addgene catalogue record and pLannotate feature annotations shown in this document.]
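Description:
pET28a-CohIII-CBM-HIS-ybbR is a 6,527 bp bacterial expression plasmid built on the Novagen pET28a backbone for producing a recombinant fusion protein in E. coli. It is propagated through a ColE1/pBR322-type origin accompanied by the rop gene and bom region, consistent with its low-copy listing, and is selected with kanamycin through an aminoglycoside phosphotransferase gene. An f1 origin is also present. Expression is driven by a T7 promoter followed by a lac operator and the T7 gene 10 ribosome binding site, and ends at a T7 terminator. The plasmid-borne lacI gene keeps the cassette repressed until induction with IPTG in a host that supplies T7 RNA polymerase. Short tetracycline-resistance and solubility-tag fragments called by the annotation software appear to be backbone remnants rather than functional parts.

The open reading frame, assembled by Gibson cloning, joins a type III cohesin domain from Ruminococcus flavefaciens (615 bp) to a carbohydrate binding module from Clostridium thermocellum (696 bp) carrying a cysteine 63 to serine substitution. The feature table recognises the CBM as a fragment of a cellulosomal scaffoldin, followed by a polyhistidine stretch, but it does not annotate the cohesin, which presumably lies in the unannotated stretch between the RBS and the CBM. The record lists C-terminal 6xHis and ybbR tags plus an HRV 3C protease site. The His tag allows affinity purification, while the ybbR peptide allows site-specific covalent attachment to a surface. The construct is intended for single-molecule force spectroscopy of the cohesin interaction: the CBM serves as a fingerprint domain with a characteristic unfolding signature that identifies valid single-molecule traces.
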