Features (pLannotate 1.2.2; 19 found; start..end, strand, type, name):
     12..467     +  rep_origin     f1 ori (sequence partly withheld): f1 bacteriophage origin of replication; arrow indicates direction of (+) strand synthesis
    494..551     +  promoter       AmpR promoter (fragment): bla
    560..1375    -  CDS            KanR: aminoglycoside phosphotransferase; aph(3')-Ia; confers resistance to kanamycin in bacteria or G418 (Geneticin®) in eukaryotes
   1497..2085    +  rep_origin     ori: high-copy-number ColE1/pMB1/pBR322/pUC origin of replication
   2271..2413    -  misc_feature   bom: basis of mobility region from pBR322
   2515..2706    -  CDS            rop: Rop protein, which maintains plasmids at low copy number; rop
   2723..3103    +  CDS            YPB1_ECOLX: Protein predicted: Swiss-Prot protein existence level 4. From Escherichia coli.
   3175..3466    -  CDS            TcR (fragment): tetracycline efflux protein; tet; confers resistance to tetracycline
   3481..3502    -  protein_bind   CAP binding site: CAP binding activates transcription in the presence of cAMP. E. coli catabolite activator protein
   3515..4597    -  CDS            lacI: lac repressor; lacI; The lac repressor binds to the lac operator to inhibit transcription in E. coli. This inhibition can be relieved by adding lactose or isopropyl-β-D-thiogalactopyranoside (IPTG).
   4598..4675    -  promoter       lacI promoter: lacI
   4683..4962    -  CDS            TcR (fragment): tetracycline efflux protein; tet; confers resistance to tetracycline
   4984..5002    +  promoter       T7 promoter: promoter for bacteriophage T7 RNA polymerase
   5003..5027    +  protein_bind   lac operator: The lac repressor binds to the lac operator to inhibit transcription in E. coli. This inhibition can be relieved by adding lactose or isopropyl-β-D-thiogalactopyranoside (IPTG). lac repressor encoded by lacI
   5042..5064    +  RBS            RBS: efficient ribosome binding site from bacteriophage T7 gene 10 (Olins and Rangwala, 1989)
   5798..6274    +  CDS            cipB (fragment): CIPB_HUNTH - Experimental evidence at protein level: Swiss-Prot protein existence level 1. Acts as a scaffolding protein in the cellulosome. It promotes binding of cellulose to the catalytic domains of the cellulolytic enzymes probably through the binding of the nine repeated domains with dockerin domains present in catalytic subunits of the cellulosome. From Hungateiclostridium thermocellum (Clostridium thermocellum).
   6299..6316    +  CDS            9xHis (fragment): 9xHis affinity tag
   6398..6447    +  CDS            SET1 (fragment): solubility-enhancement tag derived from T7 phage gene 10B
   6455..6502    +  terminator     T7 terminator: transcription terminator for bacteriophage T7 RNA polymerase
>Addgene plasmid #60866 | pET28a-CohIII-CBM-HIS-ybbR | depositor full sequence | sequence record 98102 | Full plasmid (not sequenced)
TGGCGAATGGG
[124 nt withheld, positions 12-135]
C
[91 nt withheld, positions 137-227]
A
[49 nt withheld, positions 229-277]
CCTTTGACGTTGGAGTCCACGTTCTTT
[37 nt withheld, positions 305-341]
ACCCTATCTCGGTCTATTCTTTTGATTTATAAGGGATTTTGCCGATTTCGGCCTATTGGTTAAAAAATGA
GCTGATTTAACAAAAATTTAACGCGAATTTTAACAAAATATTAACGTTTACAATTTCAGGTGGCACTTTT
CGGGGAAATGTGCGCGGAACCCCTATTTGTTTATTTTTCTAAATACATTCAAATATGTATCCGCTCATGA
ATTAATTCTTAGAAAAACTCATCGAGCATCAAATGAAACTGCAATTTATTCATATCAGGATTATCAATAC
CATATTTTTGAAAAAGCCGTTTCTGTAATGAAGGAGAAAACTCACCGAGGCAGTTCCATAGGATGGCAAG
ATCCTGGTATCGGTCTGCGATTCCGACTCGTCCAACATCAATACAACCTATTAATTTCCCCTCGTCAAAA
ATAAGGTTATCAAGTGAGAAATCACCATGAGTGACGACTGAATCCGGTGAGAATGGCAAAAGTTTATGCA
TTTCTTTCCAGACTTGTTCAACAGGCCAGCCATTACGCTCGTCATCAAAATCACTCGCATCAACCAAACC
GTTATTCATTCGTGATTGCGCCTGAGCGAGACGAAATACGCGATCGCTGTTAAAAGGACAATTACAAACA
GGAATCGAATGCAACCGGCGCAGGAACACTGCCAGCGCATCAACAATATTTTCACCTGAATCAGGATATT
CTTCTAATACCTGGAATGCTGTTTTCCCGGGGATCGCAGTGGTGAGTAACCATGCATCATCAGGAGTACG
GATAAAATGCTTGATGGTCGGAAGAGGCATAAATTCCGTCAGCCAGTTTAGTCTGACCATCTCATCTGTA
ACATCATTGGCAACGCTACCTTTGCCATGTTTCAGAAACAACTCTGGCGCATCGGGCTTCCCATACAATC
GATAGATTGTCGCACCTGATTGCCCGACATTATCGCGAGCCCATTTATACCCATATAAATCAGCATCCAT
GTTGGAATTTAATCGCGGCCTAGAGCAAGACGTTTCCCGTTGAATATGGCTCATAACACCCCTTGTATTA
CTGTTTATGTAAGCAGACAGTTTTATTGTTCATGACCAAAATCCCTTAACGTGAGTTTTCGTTCCACTGA
GCGTCAGACCCCGTAGAAAAGATCAAAGGATCTTCTTGAGATCCTTTTTTTCTGCGCGTAATCTGCTGCT
TGCAAACAAAAAAACCACCGCTACCAGCGGTGGTTTGTTTGCCGGATCAAGAGCTACCAACTCTTTTTCC
GAAGGTAACTGGCTTCAGCAGAGCGCAGATACCAAATACTGTCCTTCTAGTGTAGCCGTAGTTAGGCCAC
CACTTCAAGAACTCTGTAGCACCGCCTACATACCTCGCTCTGCTAATCCTGTTACCAGTGGCTGCTGCCA
GTGGCGATAAGTCGTGTCTTACCGGGTTGGACTCAAGACGATAGTTACCGGATAAGGCGCAGCGGTCGGG
CTGAACGGGGGGTTCGTGCACACAGCCCAGCTTGGAGCGAACGACCTACACCGAACTGAGATACCTACAG
CGTGAGCTATGAGAAAGCGCCACGCTTCCCGAAGGGAGAAAGGCGGACAGGTATCCGGTAAGCGGCAGGG
TCGGAACAGGAGAGCGCACGAGGGAGCTTCCAGGGGGAAACGCCTGGTATCTTTATAGTCCTGTCGGGTT
TCGCCACCTCTGACTTGAGCGTCGATTTTTGTGATGCTCGTCAGGGGGGCGGAGCCTATGGAAAAACGCC
AGCAACGCGGCCTTTTTACGGTTCCTGGCCTTTTGCTGGCCTTTTGCTCACATGTTCTTTCCTGCGTTAT
CCCCTGATTCTGTGGATAACCGTATTACCGCCTTTGAGTGAGCTGATACCGCTCGCCGCAGCCGAACGAC
CGAGCGCAGCGAGTCAGTGAGCGAGGAAGCGGAAGAGCGCCTGATGCGGTATTTTCTCCTTACGCATCTG
TGCGGTATTTCACACCGCATATATGGTGCACTCTCAGTACAATCTGCTCTGATGCCGCATAGTTAAGCCA
GTATACACTCCGCTATCGCTACGTGACTGGGTCATGGCTGCGCCCCGACACCCGCCAACACCCGCTGACG
CGCCCTGACGGGCTTGTCTGCTCCCGGCATCCGCTTACAGACAAGCTGTGACCGTCTCCGGGAGCTGCAT
GTGTCAGAGGTTTTCACCGTCATCACCGAAACGCGCGAGGCAGCTGCGGTAAAGCTCATCAGCGTGGTCG
TGAAGCGATTCACAGATGTCTGCCTGTTCATCCGCGTCCAGCTCGTTGAGTTTCTCCAGAAGCGTTAATG
TCTGGCTTCTGATAAAGCGGGCCATGTTAAGGGCGGTTTTTTCCTGTTTGGTCACTGATGCCTCCGTGTA
AGGGGGATTTCTGTTCATGGGGGTAATGATACCGATGAAACGAGAGAGGATGCTCACGATACGGGTTACT
GATGATGAACATGCCCGGTTACTGGAACGTTGTGAGGGTAAACAACTGGCGGTATGGATGCGGCGGGACC
AGAGAAAAATCACTCAGGGTCAATGCCAGCGCTTCGTTAATACAGATGTAGGTGTTCCACAGGGTAGCCA
GCAGCATCCTGCGATGCAGATCCGGAACATAATGGTGCAGGGCGCTGACTTCCGCGTTTCCAGACTTTAC
GAAACACGGAAACCGAAGACCATTCATGTTGTTGCTCAGGTCGCAGACGTTTTGCAGCAGCAGTCGCTTC
ACGTTCGCTCGCGTATCGGTGATTCATTCTGCTAACCAGTAAGGCAACCCCGCCAGCCTAGCCGGGTCCT
CAACGACAGGAGCACGATCATGCGCACCCGTGGGGCCGCCATGCCGGCGATAATGGCCTGCTTCTCGCCG
AAACGTTTGGTGGCGGGACCAGTGACGAAGGCTTGAGCGAGGGCGTGCAAGATTCCGAATACCGCAAGCG
ACAGGCCGATCATCGTCGCGCTCCAGCGAAAGCGGTCCTCGCCGAAAATGACCCAGAGCGCTGCCGGCAC
CTGTCCTACGAGTTGCATGATAAAGAAGACAGTCATAAGTGCGGCGACGATAGTCATGCCCCGCGCCCAC
CGGAAGGAGCTGACTGGGTTGAAGGCTCTCAAGGGCATCGGTCGAGATCCCGGTGCCTAATGAGTGAGCT
AACTTACATTAATTGCGTTGCGCTCACTGCCCGCTTTCCAGTCGGGAAACCTGTCGTGCCAGCTGCATTA
ATGAATCGGCCAACGCGCGGGGAGAGGCGGTTTGCGTATTGGGCGCCAGGGTGGTTTTTCTTTTCACCAG
TGAGACGGGCAACAGCTGATTGCCCTTCACCGCCTGGCCCTGAGAGAGTTGCAGCAAGCGGTCCACGCTG
GTTTGCCCCAGCAGGCGAAAATCCTGTTTGATGGTGGTTAACGGCGGGATATAACATGAGCTGTCTTCGG
TATCGTCGTATCCCACTACCGAGATATCCGCACCAACGCGCAGCCCGGACTCGGTAATGGCGCGCATTGC
GCCCAGCGCCATCTGATCGTTGGCAACCAGCATCGCAGTGGGAACGATGCCCTCATTCAGCATTTGCATG
GTTTGTTGAAAACCGGACATGGCACTCCAGTCGCCTTCCCGTTCCGCTATCGGCTGAATTTGATTGCGAG
TGAGATATTTATGCCAGCCAGCCAGACGCAGACGCGCCGAGACAGAACTTAATGGGCCCGCTAACAGCGC
GATTTGCTGGTGACCCAATGCGACCAGATGCTCCACGCCCAGTCGCGTACCGTCTTCATGGGAGAAAATA
ATACTGTTGATGGGTGTCTGGTCAGAGACATCAAGAAATAACGCCGGAACATTAGTGCAGGCAGCTTCCA
CAGCAATGGCATCCTGGTCATCCAGCGGATAGTTAATGATCAGCCCACTGACGCGTTGCGCGAGAAGATT
GTGCACCGCCGCTTTACAGGCTTCGACGCCGCTTCGTTCTACCATCGACACCACCACGCTGGCACCCAGT
TGATCGGCGCGAGATTTAATCGCCGCGACAATTTGCGACGGCGCGTGCAGGGCCAGACTGGAGGTGGCAA
CGCCAATCAGCAACGACTGTTTGCCCGCCAGTTGTTGTGCCACGCGGTTGGGAATGTAATTCAGCTCCGC
CATCGCCGCTTCCACTTTTTCCCGCGTTTTCGCAGAAACGTGGCTGGCCTGGTTCACCACGCGGGAAACG
GTCTGATAAGAGACACCGGCATACTCTGCGACATCGTATAACGTTACTGGTTTCACATTCACCACCCTGA
ATTGACTCTCTTCCGGGCGCTATCATGCCATACCGCGAAAGGTTTTGCGCCATTCGATGGTGTCCGGGAT
CTCGACGCTCTCCCTTATGCGACTCCTGCATTAGGAAGCAGCCCAGTAGTAGGTTGAGGCCGTTGAGCAC
CGCCGCCGCAAGGAATGGTGCATGCAAGGAGATGGCGCCCAACAGTCCCCCGGCCACGGGGCCTGCCACC
ATACCCACGCCGAAACAAGCGCTCATGAGCCCGAAGTGGCGAGCCCGATCTTCCCCATCGGTGATGTCGG
CGATATAGGCGCCAGCAACCGCACCTGTGGCGCCGGTGATGCCGGCCACGATGCGTCCGGCGTAGAGGAT
CGAGATCTCGATCCCGCGAAATTAATACGACTCACTATAGGGGAATTGTGAGCGGATAACAATTCCCCTG
TAGAAATAATTTTGTTTAACTTTAAGAAGGAGATATACATATGGGTACCGCGCTCACAGACAGAGGAATG
ACTTACGATCTCGATCCTAAGGATGGATCATCTGCTGCTACAAAGCCAGTTCTCGAAGTAACTAAGAAGG
TTTTCGACACAGCTGCTGATGCTGCTGGCCAGACTGTTACAGTTGAATTCAAGGTTAGCGGTGCAGAAGG
CAAGTACGCTACAACTGGTTATCACATCTACTGGGATGAGAGACTTGAAGTTGTTGCAACCAAGACAGGT
GCATACGCTAAGAAGGGCGCAGCTCTTGAAGATTCAAGCTTAGCTAAGGCTGAGAACAACGGTAACGGTG
TTTTCGTTGCTTCAGGTGCTGATGATGATTTTGGTGCTGACGGTGTAATGTGGACTGTTGAACTCAAGGT
TCCAGCAGACGCTAAGGCTGGCGATGTATATCCAATCGACGTTGCTTATCAGTGGGATCCTTCAAAGGGT
GACCTTTTCACAGATAACAAGGACTCAGCACAGGGCAAGCTGATGCAGGCTTACTTCTTCACACAGGGTA
TCAAGTCATCTTCTAATCCTTCAACAGATGAGTACCTCGTAAAGGCTAACGCTACATATGCTGATGGTTA
CATTGCAATCAAGGCTGGTGAGCCAGGCAGTGTAGTACCATCAACACAGCCTGTAACAACACCACCTGCA
ACAACAAAACCACCTGCAACAACAATACCGCCGTCAGATGATCCGAATGCCATGGCCAATACACCGGTAT
CAGGCAATTTGAAGGTTGAATTCTACAACAGCAATCCTTCAGATACTACTAACTCAATCAATCCTCAGTT
CAAGGTTACTAATACCGGAAGCAGTGCAATTGATTTGTCCAAACTCACATTGAGATATTATTATACAGTA
GACGGTCAGAAAGATCAGACCTTCTGGAGTGACCATGCTGCAATAATCGGCAGTAACGGCAGCTACAACG
GAATTACTTCAAATGTAAAAGGAACATTTGTAAAAATGAGTTCCTCAACAAATAACGCAGACACCTACCT
TGAAATAAGCTTTACAGGCGGAACTCTTGAACCGGGTGCACATGTTCAGATACAAGGTAGATTTGCAAAG
AATGACTGGAGTAACTATACACAGTCAAATGACTACTCATTCAAGTCTGCTTCACAGTTTGTTGAATGGG
ATCAGGTAACAGCATACTTGAACGGTGTTCTTGTATGGGGTAAAGAACCCGGTGAGCTCAAGCTTCCTAG
GTCTAGGCACCACCACCACCACCACGGATCCCTGGAAGTTCTGTTCCAGGGTCCGGACTCTCTGGAATTC
ATCGCTTCTAAACTGGCTTAACTCGAGTAAGATCCGGCTGCTAACAAAGCCCGAAAGGAAGCTGAGTTGG
CTGCTGCCACCGCTGAGCAATAACTAGCATAACCCCTTGGGGCCTCTAAACGGGTCTTGAGGGGTTTTTT
GCTGAAAGGAGGAACTATATCCGGAT
