>Addgene plasmid #60866 | pET28a-CohIII-CBM-HIS-ybbR | depositor partial sequence | sequence record 98103 | CohIII-CBM-HIS-ybbR
ATGGGTACCGCGCTCACAGACAGAGGAATGACTTACGATCTCGATCCTAAGGATGGATCATCTGCTGCTA
CAAAGCCAGTTCTCGAAGTAACTAAGAAGGTTTTCGACACAGCTGCTGATGCTGCTGGCCAGACTGTTAC
AGTTGAATTCAAGGTTAGCGGTGCAGAAGGCAAGTACGCTACAACTGGTTATCACATCTACTGGGATGAG
AGACTTGAAGTTGTTGCAACCAAGACAGGTGCATACGCTAAGAAGGGCGCAGCTCTTGAAGATTCAAGCT
TAGCTAAGGCTGAGAACAACGGTAACGGTGTTTTCGTTGCTTCAGGTGCTGATGATGATTTTGGTGCTGA
CGGTGTAATGTGGACTGTTGAACTCAAGGTTCCAGCAGACGCTAAGGCTGGCGATGTATATCCAATCGAC
GTTGCTTATCAGTGGGATCCTTCAAAGGGTGACCTTTTCACAGATAACAAGGACTCAGCACAGGGCAAGC
TGATGCAGGCTTACTTCTTCACACAGGGTATCAAGTCATCTTCTAATCCTTCAACAGATGAGTACCTCGT
AAAGGCTAACGCTACATATGCTGATGGTTACATTGCAATCAAGGCTGGTGAGCCAGGCAGTGTAGTACCA
TCAACACAGCCTGTAACAACACCACCTGCAACAACAAAACCACCTGCAACAACAATACCGCCGTCAGATG
ATCCGAATGCCATGGCCAATACACCGGTATCAGGCAATTTGAAGGTTGAATTCTACAACAGCAATCCTTC
AGATACTACTAACTCAATCAATCCTCAGTTCAAGGTTACTAATACCGGAAGCAGTGCAATTGATTTGTCC
AAACTCACATTGAGATATTATTATACAGTAGACGGTCAGAAAGATCAGACCTTCTGGAGTGACCATGCTG
CAATAATCGGCAGTAACGGCAGCTACAACGGAATTACTTCAAATGTAAAAGGAACATTTGTAAAAATGAG
TTCCTCAACAAATAACGCAGACACCTACCTTGAAATAAGCTTTACAGGCGGAACTCTTGAACCGGGTGCA
CATGTTCAGATACAAGGTAGATTTGCAAAGAATGACTGGAGTAACTATACACAGTCAAATGACTACTCAT
TCAAGTCTGCTTCACAGTTTGTTGAATGGGATCAGGTAACAGCATACTTGAACGGTGTTCTTGTATGGGG
TAAAGAACCCGGTGAGCTCAAGCTTCCTAGGTCTAGGCACCACCACCACCACCACGGATCCCTGGAAGTT
CTGTTCCAGGGTCCGGACTCTCTGGAATTCATCGCTTCTAAACTGGCTTAA
