>Addgene plasmid #60866 | pET28a-CohIII-CBM-HIS-ybbR | depositor partial sequence | sequence record 98104 | T7 Reverse
TGATGATTTTGGTGCTGACGGTGTAATGTGGACTGTTGAACTCAAGGTTCCAGCAGACGCTAAGGCTGGC
GATGTATATCCAATCGACGTTGCTTATCAGTGGGATCCTTCAAAGGGTGACCTTTTCACAGATAACAAGG
ACTCAGCACAGGGCAAGCTGATGCAGGCTTACTTCTTCACACAGGGTATCAAGTCATCTTCTAATCCTTC
AACAGATGAGTACCTCGTAAAGGCTAACGCTACATATGCTGATGGTTACATTGCAATCAAGGCTGGTGAG
CCAGGCAGTGTAGTACCATCAACACAGCCTGTAACAACACCACCTGCAACAACAAAACCACCTGCAACAA
CAATACCGCCGTCAGATGATCCGAATGCCATGGCCAATACACCGGTATCAGGCAATTTGAAGGTTGAATT
CTACAACAGCAATCCTTCAGATACTACTAACTCAATCAATCCTCAGTTCAAGGTTACTAATACCGGAAGC
AGTGCAATTGATTTGTCCAAACTCACATTGAGATATTATTATACAGTAGACGGTCAGAAAGATCAGACCT
TCTGGAGTGACCATGCTGCAATAATCGGCAGTAACGGCAGCTACAACGGAATTACTTCAAATGTAAAAGG
AACATTTGTAAAAATGAGTTCCTCAACAAATAACGCAGACACCTACCTTGAAATAAGCTTTACAGGCGGA
ACTCTTGAACCGGGTGCACATGTTCAGATACAAGGTAGATTTGCAAAGAATGACTGGAGTAACTATACAC
AGTCAAATGACTACTCATTCAAGTCTGCTTCACAGTTTGTTGAATGGGATCAGGTAACAGCATACTTGAA
CGGTGTTCTTGTATGGGGTAAAGAACCCGGTGAGCTCAAGCTTCCTAGGTCTAGGCACCACCACCACCAC
CACGGATCCCTGGAAGTTCTGTTCCAGGGTCCGGACTCTCTGGAATTCATCGCTTCTAAACTGGCTTAAC
TCGAGTAAGATCCGGCTGCTAACAAAGCCCGAAA
