>Addgene plasmid #60866 | pET28a-CohIII-CBM-HIS-ybbR | addgene partial sequence | sequence record 100331 | T7 5'-TAATACGACTCACTATAGGG-3'
TTTTGTTTAACTTTAAGAAGGAGATATACATATGGGTACCGCGCTCACAGACAGAGGAATGACTTACGAT
CTCGATCCTAAGGATGGATCATCTGCTGCTACAAAGCCAGTTCTCGAAGTAACTAAGAAGGTTTTCGACA
CAGCTGCTGATGCTGCTGGCCAGACTGTTACAGTTGAATTCAAGGTTAGCGGTGCAGAAGGCAAGTACGC
TACAACTGGTTATCACATCTACTGGGATGAGAGACTTGAAGTTGTTGCAACCAAGACAGGTGCATACGCT
AAGAAGGGCGCAGCTCTTGAAGATTCAAGCTTAGCTAAGGCTGAGAACAACGGTAACGGTGTTTTCGTTG
CTTCAGGTGCTGATGATGATTTTGGTGCTGACGGTGTAATGTGGACTGTTGAACTCAAGGTTCCAGCAGA
CGCTAAGGCTGGCGATGTATATCCAATCGACGTTGCTTATCAGTGGGATCCTTCAAAGGGTGACCTTTTC
ACAGATAACAAGGACTCAGCACAGGGCAAGCTGATGCAGGCTTACTTCTTCACACAGGGTATCAAGTCAT
CTTCTAATCCTTCAACAGATGAGTACCTCGTAAAGGCTAACGCTACATATGCTGATGGTTACATTGCAAT
CAAGGCTGGTGAGCCAGGCAGTGTAGTACCATCAACACAGCCTGTAACAACACCACCTGCAACAACAAAA
CCACCTGCAACAACAATACCGCCGTCAGATGATCCGAATGCCATGGCCAAT
