>Addgene plasmid #60866 | pET28a-CohIII-CBM-HIS-ybbR | addgene partial sequence | sequence record 100332 | T7term 5'-GCTAGTTATTGCTCAGCGG-3'
AGCAGCCGGATCTTACTCGAGTTAAGCCAGTTTAGAAGCGATGAATTCCAGAGAGTCCGGACCCTGGAAC
AGAACTTCCAGGGATCCGTGGTGGTGGTGGTGGTGCCTAGACCTAGGAAGCTTGAGCTCACCGGGTTCTT
TACCCCATACAAGAACACCGTTCAAGTATGCTGTTACCTGATCCCATTCAACAAACTGTGAAGCAGACTT
GAATGAGTAGTCATTTGACTGTGTATAGTTACTCCAGTCATTCTTTGCAAATCTACCTTGTATCTGAACA
TGTGCACCCGGTTCAAGAGTTCCGCCTGTAAAGCTTATTTCAAGGTAGGTGTCTGCGTTATTTGTTGAGG
AACTCATTTTTACAAATGTTCCTTTTACATTTGAAGTAATTCCGTTGTAGCTGCCGTTACTGCCGATTAT
TGCAGCATGGTCACTCCAGAAGGTCTGATCTTTCTGACCGTCTACTGTATAATAATATCTCAATGTGAGT
TTGGACAAATCAATTGCACTGCTTCCGGTATTAGTAACCTTGAACTGAGGATTGATTGAGTTAGTAGTAT
CTGAAGGATTGCTGTTGTAGAATTCAACCTTCAAATTGCCTGATACCGGTGTATTGGCCATGGCATTCGG
ATCATCTGACGGCGGTATTGTTGTTGCAGGTGGTTTTGTTGTTGCAGGTGGTGTTGTTACAGGCTGTGTT
GATGGTACTACACTGCCTGGCTCACCAGCCTTGATTGCAATGTAACCATCAGCATATGTAGCGTTAG
